Addgene plasmid #32082: pCDNAFlagMenin(S487A)
Depositing lab: Matthew Meyerson. Depositing organization: Dana-Farber Cancer Institute. Publication: The menin tumor suppressor protein is phosphorylated in response to DNA damage. Francis J, Lin W, Rozenblatt-Rosen O, Meyerson M. PLoS One. 2011 . 6(1):e16119. 10.1371/journal.pone.0016119 PubMed 21264250.
Backbone
  Vector backbone: pcDNA
  Vector type: Mammalian Expression
  Selectable markers: Neomycin (select with G418)
Growth in bacteria
  Bacterial resistance: Ampicillin, 100 μg/mL
  Growth temperature: 37°C
  Growth strain: DH5alpha
  Copy number: Unknown
Gene/Insert
  Gene/Insert name: Menin
  Mutation: S487A
  Promoter: CMV
  Tag / fusion protein: Flag (N terminal on backbone)
  Cloning method: Restriction Enzyme; 5′ cloning site unknown (unknown if destroyed); 3′ cloning site unknown (unknown if destroyed)
  Sequencing primers: 5′ CMV-F
Terms and licenses: Academic/Nonprofit Terms; Industry Terms: Not Available to Industry
How to cite: pCDNAFlagMenin(S487A) was a gift from Matthew Meyerson (Addgene plasmid # 32082 ; http://n2t.net/addgene:32082 ; RRID:Addgene_32082)
