[The description below was written by a language model from this plasmid's Addgene catalogue record.]
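Description:
pCDNAFlagMenin(S487A) is a mammalian expression plasmid built on a pcDNA backbone that drives production of a Flag-tagged point mutant of menin, a tumor suppressor protein. The insert is placed under the CMV promoter, a strong constitutive viral promoter widely used for high-level expression in transfected mammalian cells. A Flag epitope supplied by the backbone is fused to the N terminus of menin, allowing the protein to be detected or immunoprecipitated with anti-Flag antibodies and distinguished from endogenous menin. The plasmid is propagated in E. coli under ampicillin selection, and it carries a neomycin resistance marker so that stably transfected mammalian cells can be selected with G418. The record does not give the copy number, the species of origin of the menin sequence, the restriction sites used for cloning, or a feature map, so other backbone elements such as the origin of replication and polyadenylation signals are not documented here.

The defining feature of the construct is the S487A substitution, which replaces serine 487 with alanine. Alanine cannot be phosphorylated, so changes of this type are commonly used to create phospho-deficient variants. This fits the associated study, which reports that menin is phosphorylated in response to DNA damage. The plasmid is therefore suited to comparing the behaviour of this mutant with wild-type menin in transfected cells, for example to test whether serine 487 is a phosphorylation site and whether its modification matters for menin function after DNA damage.
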