>Addgene plasmid #32082 | pCDNAFlagMenin(S487A) | addgene partial sequence | sequence record 37291 | CMV-F 5'-CGCAAATGGGCGGTAGGCGTG-3'
CGNNGGNNTTAGCAGAGCTCTCTGGCTACTAGAAGAACCCACTGCTTACTGGCTTATCGAAATTAATACG
ACTCACTATAGGGAGACCCAAGCTTACCATGGACTACAAGGACGACGATGACAAGGGATCCATGGGGCTG
AAGGCCGCCCAGAAGACGCTGTTCCCGCTGCGCTCCATCGACGACGTGGTGCGCCTGTTTGCTGCCGAGC
TGGGCCGAGAGGAGCCGGACCTGGTGCTCCTTTCCTTGGTGCTGGGCTTCGTGGAGCATTTTCTGGCTGT
CAACCGCGTCATCCCTACCAACGTTCCCGAGCTCACCTTCCAGCCCAGCCCCGCCCCCGACCCGCCTGGC
GGCCTCACCTACTTTCCCGTGGCCGACCTGTCTATCATCGCCGCCCTCTATGCCCGCTTCACCGCCCAGA
TCCGAGGCGCCGTCGACCTGTCCCTCTATCCTCGAGAAGGGGGTGTCTCCAGCCGTGAGCTGGTGAAGAA
GGTCTCCGATGTCATATGGAACAGCCTCAGCCGCTCCTACTTCAAGGATCGGGCCCACATCCAGTCCCTC
TTCAGCTTCATCACAGGCACCAAATTGGACAGCTCCGGTGTGGCCTTTGCTGTGGTTGGGGCCTGCCAGG
CCCTGGGTCTCCGGGATGTCCACCTCGCCCTGTCTGAGGATCATGCCTGGGTAGTGTTTGGGCCCAATGG
GGAGCAGACAGCTGAGGTCACCTGGCACGGCAAGGGCAACGAGGACCGCAGGGGCCAGACAGTCAATGCC
GGTGTGGCTGAGCGGAGCTGGCTGTACCTGAAAGGATCATACATGCGCTGTGACCGCAAGATGGAGGTGG
CGTTCATGGTGTGTGCCATCAACCCTTCCATTGACCTGCACACCGACTCGCTGACTTGAT
