>Addgene plasmid #32082 | pCDNAFlagMenin(S487A) | addgene partial sequence | sequence record 37759 | BGH-R
AATAGGGCCCTCTAGATGCATGCTCGAGCGGCCGCCAGTGTGATGGATATCTGCAGAATTCACTAGTGAT
TCGCTTAAGTCAGAGGCCTTTGCGCTGCCGCTTGAGGAAAGACAGAGTGTAGTCACTAGGGGTGGACACT
TTCTGCTTCTTCATCTGCACTTGCGACTGTGCCGTGAGTTGCAGCTTGATGGCGCTCGAGTTGATCTTGG
TGGCCACCAGCAGCTCCTTCATGCCCTTCATCTTCTCACTCTGGAAAGTGAGCACTGGACCCTCCGGCGG
TGGTGATGCTGCGGGTGCTGGCACCTGAGCCGTGCTGCCACCTTCAGGGCCTCGGGCTGTGCCAGCGACA
GTCCCAGGAGGCTTCCGGGGGGGTCCTGACACTGCACCCTGGCCGGTGCCCAGGCCCTTGTCCAGTGCTG
GCTTCTTGGGCGGCGGGGGCTCCTCTGGCTTGGCCTCCCGCCGTGGGCCCCGCCGCCGGCCTTCCCGGGC
TTCCTCGCCCCACGGCTCCTCGGCCTCGGCCGCCTCGGCCTCTCGGCTCACTATGCGCACCTTCTGCCGC
ACCTGTCCCTCAAAACGGCCTAAGGACTGCACAAGAAAGGTGGCCCAGCCCACGTGCAGCACAGGCGTGG
GACTGCCCTCCTCCCATTTGCAGATGCCGTCGTAGAATCGCAGCAGGTGGGCGAAGCACTCAGGGTCCTG
GAGGGCGGAACCTTGGCTCTGGGTGCCCTGGCTTTGCTCCCCCGGCCGCTCCTCGCCCGCCTCCAGCAAG
CTGGCTGCCTCCTTCAGCAGGTTGGGGATGACATCATTGGCTACTTCAAAGAACTCCTTGTAGATCTCCT
CGTCTTCCCG
